>Addgene plasmid #81018 | FUGW-eGFP-ZEB1 3'UTR | depositor full sequence | sequence record 156350 | FUGW-eGFP-ZEB1 3'UTR sequence 11720 bps
GNCGTCGACGGATCGGGAGATCTCCCGATCCCCTATGGTGCACTCTCAGTACAATCTGCTCTGATGCCGC
ATAGTTAAGCCAGTATCTGCTCCCTGCTTGTGTGTTGGAGGTCGCTGAGTAGTGCGCGAGCAAAATTTAA
GCTACAACAAGGCAAGGCTTGACCGACAATTGCATGAAGAATCTGCTTAGGGTTAGGCGTTTTGCGCTGC
TTCGCGATGTACGGGCCAGATATACGCGTTGACATTGATTATTGACTAGTTATTAATAGTAATCAATTAC
GGGGTCATTAGTTCATAGCCCATATATGGAGTTCCGCGTTACATAACTTACGGTAAATGGCCCGCCTGGC
TGACCGCCCAACGACCCCCGCCCATTGACGTCAATAATGACGTATGTTCCCATAGTAACGCCAATAGGGA
CTTTCCATTGACGTCAATGGGTGGAGTATTTACGGTAAACTGCCCACTTGGCAGTACATCAAGTGTATCA
TATGCCAAGTACGCCCCCTATTGACGTCAATGACGGTAAATGGCCCGCCTGGCATTATGCCCAGTACATG
ACCTTATGGGACTTTCCTACTTGGCAGTACATCTACGTATTAGTCATCGCTATTACCATGGTGATGCGGT
TTTGGCAGTACATCAATGGGCGTGGATAGCGGTTTGACTCACGGGGATTTCCAAGTCTCCACCCCATTGA
CGTCAATGGGAGTTTGTTTTGGCACCAAAATCAACGGGACTTTCCAAAATGTCGTAACAACTCCGCCCCA
TTGACGCAAATGGGCGGTAGGCGTGTACGGTGGGAGGTCTATATAAGCAGCGCGTTTTGCCTGTACTGGG
TCTCTCTGGTTAGACCAGATCTGAGCCTGGGAGCTCTCTGGCTAACTAGGGAACCCACTGCTTAAGCCTC
AATAAAGCTTGCCTTGAGTGCTTCAAGTAGTGTGTGCCCGTCTGTTGTGTGACTCTGGTAACTAGAGATC
CCTCAGACCCTTTTAGTCAGTGTGGAAAATCTCTAGCAGTGGCGCCCGAACAGGGACTTGAAAGCGAAAG
GGAAACCAGAGGAGCTCTCTCGACGCAGGACTCGGCTTGCTGAAGCGCGCACGGCAAGAGGCGAGGGGCG
GCGACTGGTGAGTACGCCAAAAATTTTGACTAGCGGAGGCTAGAAGGAGAGAGATGGGTGCGAGAGCGTC
AGTATTAAGCGGGGGAGAATTAGATCGCGATGGGAAAAAATTCGGTTAAGGCCAGGGGGAAAGAAAAAAT
ATAAATTAAAACATATAGTATGGGCAAGCAGGGAGCTAGAACGATTCGCAGTTAATCCTGGCCTGTTAGA
AACATCAGAAGGCTGTAGACAAATACTGGGACAGCTACAACCATCCCTTCAGACAGGATCAGAAGAACTT
AGATCATTATATAATACAGTAGCAACCCTCTATTGTGTGCATCAAAGGATAGAGATAAAAGACACCAAGG
AAGCTTTAGACAAGATAGAGGAAGAGCAAAACAAAAGTAAGACCACCGCACAGCAAGCGGCCGCTGATCT
TCAGACCTGGAGGAGGAGATATGAGGGACAATTGGAGAAGTGAATTATATAAATATAAAGTAGTAAAAAT
TGAACCATTAGGAGTAGCACCCACCAAGGCAAAGAGAAGAGTGGTGCAGAGAGAAAAAAGAGCAGTGGGA
ATAGGAGCTTTGTTCCTTGGGTTCTTGGGAGCAGCAGGAAGCACTATGGGCGCAGCGTCAATGACGCTGA
CGGTACAGGCCAGACAATTATTGTCTGGTATAGTGCAGCAGCAGAACAATTTGCTGAGGGCTATTGAGGC
GCAACAGCATCTGTTGCAACTCACAGTCTGGGGCATCAAGCAGCTCCAGGCAAGAATCCTGGCTGTGGAA
AGATACCTAAAGGATCAACAGCTCCTGGGGATTTGGGGTTGCTCTGGAAAACTCATTTGCACCACTGCTG
TGCCTTGGAATGCTAGTTGGAGTAATAAATCTCTGGAACAGATTTGGAATCACACGACCTGGATGGAGTG
GGACAGAGAAATTAACAATTACACAAGCTTAATACACTCCTTAATTGAAGAATCGCAAAACCAGCAAGAA
AAGAATGAACAAGAATTATTGGAATTAGATAAATGGGCAAGTTTGTGGAATTGGTTTAACATAACAAATT
GGCTGTGGTATATAAAATTATTCATAATGATAGTAGGAGGCTTGGTAGGTTTAAGAATAGTTTTTGCTGT
ACTTTCTATAGTGAATAGAGTTAGGCAGGGATATTCACCATTATCGTTTCAGACCCACCTCCCAACCCCG
AGGGGACCCGACAGGCCCGAAGGAATAGAAGAAGAAGGTGGAGAGAGAGACAGAGACAGATCCATTCGAT
TAGTGAACGGATCGGCACTGCGTGCGCCAATTCTGCAGACAAATGGCAGTATTCATCCACAATTTTAAAA
GAAAAGGGGGGATTGGGGGGTACAGTGCAGGGGAAAGAATAGTAGACATAATAGCAACAGACATACAAAC
TAAAGAATTACAAAAACAAATTACAAAAATTCAAAATTTTCGGGTTTATTACAGGGACAGCAGAGATCCA
GTTTGGTTAATTAAGGGTGCAGCGGCCTCCGCGCCGGGTTTTGGCGCCTCCCGCGGGCGCCCCCCTCCTC
ACGGCGAGCGCTGCCACGTCAGACGAAGGGCGCAGGAGCGTTCCTGATCCTTCCGCCCGGACGCTCAGGA
CAGCGGCCCGCTGCTCATAAGACTCGGCCTTAGAACCCCAGTATCAGCAGAAGGACATTTTAGGACGGGA
CTTGGGTGACTCTAGGGCACTGGTTTTCTTTCCAGAGAGCGGAACAGGCGAGGAAAAGTAGTCCCTTCTC
GGCGATTCTGCGGAGGGATCTCCGTGGGGCGGTGAACGCCGATGATTATATAAGGACGCGCCGGGTGTGG
CACAGCTAGTTCCGTCGCAGCCGGGATTTGGGTCGCGGTTCTTGTTTGTGGATCGCTGTGATCGTCACTT
GGTGAGTTGCGGGCTGCTGGGCTGGCCGGGGCTTTCGTGGCCGCCGGGCCGCTCGGTGGGACGGAAGCGT
GTGGAGAGACCGCCAAGGGCTGTAGTCTGGGTCCGCGAGCAAGGTTGCCCTGAACTGGGGGTTGGGGGGA
GCGCACAAAATGGCGGCTGTTCCCGAGTCTTGAATGGAAGACGCTTGTAAGGCGGGCTGTGAGGTCGTTG
AAACAAGGTGGGGGGCATGGTGGGCGGCAAGAACCCAAGGTCTTGAGGCCTTCGCTAATGCGGGAAAGCT
CTTATTCGGGTGAGATGGGCTGGGGCACCATCTGGGGACCCTGACGTGAAGTTTGTCACTGACTGGAGAA
CTCGGGTTTGTCGTCTGGTTGCGGGGGCGGCAGTTATGCGGTGCCGTTGGGCAGTGCACCCGTACCTTTG
GGAGCGCGCGCCTCGTCGTGTCGTGACGTCACCCGTTCTGTTGGCTTATAATGCAGGGTGGGGCCACCTG
CCGGTAGGTGTGCGGTAGGCTTTTCTCCGTCGCAGGACGCAGGGTTCGGGCCTAGGGTAGGCTCTCCTGA
ATCGACAGGCGCCGGACCTCTGGTGAGGGGAGGGATAAGTGAGGCGTCAGTTTCTTTGGTCGGTTTTATG
TACCTATCTTCTTAAGTAGCTGAAGCTCCGGTTTTGAACTATGCGCTCGGGGTTGGCGAGTGTGTTTTGT
GAAGTTTTTTAGGCACCTTTTGAAATGTAATCATTTGGGTCAATATGTAATTTTCAGTGTTAGACTAGTA
AATTGTCCGCTAAATTCTGGCCGTTTTTGGCTTTTTTGTTAGACGAAGCTTGGGCTGCAGGTCGACTCTA
GAGGATCCCCGGGTACCGGTCGCCACCATGGTGAGCAAGGGCGAGGAGCTGTTCACCGGGGTGGTGCCCA
TCCTGGTCGAGCTGGACGGCGACGTAAACGGCCACAAGTTCAGCGTGTCCGGCGAGGGCGAGGGCGATGC
CACCTACGGCAAGCTGACCCTGAAGTTCATCTGCACCACCGGCAAGCTGCCCGTGCCCTGGCCCACCCTC
GTGACCACCCTGACCTACGGCGTGCAGTGCTTCAGCCGCTACCCCGACCACATGAAGCAGCACGACTTCT
TCAAGTCCGCCATGCCCGAAGGCTACGTCCAGGAGCGCACCATCTTCTTCAAGGACGACGGCAACTACAA
GACCCGCGCCGAGGTGAAGTTCGAGGGCGACACCCTGGTGAACCGCATCGAGCTGAAGGGCATCGACTTC
AAGGAGGACGGCAACATCCTGGGGCACAAGCTGGAGTACAACTACAACAGCCACAACGTCTATATCATGG
CCGACAAGCAGAAGAACGGCATCAAGGTGAACTTCAAGATCCGCCACAACATCGAGGACGGCAGCGTGCA
GCTCGCCGACCACTACCAGCAGAACACCCCCATCGGCGACGGCCCCGTGCTGCTGCCCGACAACCACTAC
CTGAGCACCCAGTCCGCCCTGAGCAAAGACCCCAACGAGAAGCGCGATCACATGGTCCTGCTGGAGTTCG
TGACCGCCGCCGGGATCACTCTCGGCATGGACGAGCTGTACAAGTAAAGCGGCCGCGACTCTAGAATTCC
TAGTCAAAATAAATCCGGGTGTGCCTGAACCTCAGACCTAGTAATTTTTCATGCAGTTTTCAAAGTTAGG
AACAAGTTTGTGACATGCAGCAGATTAGAAAACCTTAATGACTCAGAGAGCAACAATACAAGAGGTTAAA
GGAAGCTGATTAATTAGATATGCATCTGGCATTGTTTTATCTTATCAGTATTATCACTCTTATGTTGGTT
TATTCTTAAGCTGTACAATTGGGAGAAATTTTATAATTTTTTATTGGTAAACATATGCTAAATCCGCTTC
AGTATTTTATTATGTTTTTTAAAATGTGAGAACTTCTGCACTACAAAATTCCCTTCACAGAGAAGTATAA
TGTAGTTCCAACCCGTGCTAACTACCTTTTATAAATTCAGTCTAGAAGGTAGTAATTTCTAATATTTAGA
TGTCTTAGTAGAGCGTATTATCATTTAAAGTGTATTGTTAGCCTTAAGAAAGCAGCTGATAGAAGAACTG
AAGTTTCTTACTCACGTGGTTTAAAATGGAGTTCAAAAGATTGCCATTGAGTTCTGATTGCAGGGACTAA
CAATGTTAATCTGATAAGGACAGCAAAATCATCAGAATCAGTGTTTGTGATTGTGTTTGAATATGTGGTA
ACATATGAAGGATATGACATGAAGCTTTGTATCTCCTTTGGCCTTAAGCAAGACCTGTGTGCTGTAAGTG
CCATTTCTCAGTATTTTCAAGGCTCTAACCCGCCTTCATCCAATGTGTGGCCTACAATAACTAGCATTTG
TTGATTTGTCTCTTGTATCAAAATTCCCAAATAAAACTTAAAACCACTGACTCTGTCAGAGAAACTGAAA
CACTGGGACATTTCATCCTTCAATTCCTCGGTATTGATTTTATGTTGATTGATTTTCAGAATTTCTCTAC
AGAAACGAAAGGGAAATTTTCTAATCTGCTTTATCCATGTACTTGCATTTCAGACATGGACATGCTATTG
TTATTTGGCTCATAACTGTTTCCAAATGTTAGTTATTATGGACCCAATTTATTAACAACATTAGCTGATT
TTTACCTATCAGTATTATTTTATTTCTTTTAGTTTATAGATCTGTGCAACATTTTTGTACTGTATGTCTT
CAAACCTGGCAGTATTAATACCCTTCTTACTGACATATGTACTTTTAGTTTTAGAAAACTTTTATATTTA
TGTGTCTTATTTTTATATTTCTTTATTTATTACACAGTGTAGTGTATAATACTGTAGTTTGTATTAATAC
AATAATATATTTTAGTATGAAAATTTGGAAAGTTGATAAGATTTAAAGTAGAGATGCAATTGGTTCTCCT
GCATTGAGATTTGATTTAACAGTGTTATGTTAACATTTATACTTGCCTTGGACTGTAGAACAGAACTTAA
ATGGGAATGTATTAGTTTTACAACTACAATCAAGTCATTTTACCTTTACCCAGTTTTTAATATAAAACTT
AAATTTTGAAATTCACTGTGTGACTAATAGCATGATGCTCTGCAGTTTTATTAAGAAATCAGCCTAACCA
TACAACTCTCATTTCCTTAGTAAGCCAAATTAGGATTAACTTCTATAAACAGTGTTGGGAACAATGTTTA
ACATTTTGTGCCAATTTGTTCCTGTATTCATGTATGTAAGTTACAGATCTGACTCTTCATTTTTAAGTTC
CTTGTTACATCATGGTCATTTTCTAGTTTTTTACCAGACTCCCATCTCACAATAAAATGCATCAACAAGC
CTGAACTGCTGTACTAGGAATTCGATATCAAGCTTATCGATAATCAACCTCTGGATTACAAAATTTGTGA
AAGATTGACTGGTATTCTTAACTATGTTGCTCCTTTTACGCTATGTGGATACGCTGCTTTAATGCCTTTG
TATCATGCTATTGCTTCCCGTATGGCTTTCATTTTCTCCTCCTTGTATAAATCCTGGTTGCTGTCTCTTT
ATGAGGAGTTGTGGCCCGTTGTCAGGCAACGTGGCGTGGTGTGCACTGTGTTTGCTGACGCAACCCCCAC
TGGTTGGGGCATTGCCACCACCTGTCAGCTCCTTTCCGGGACTTTCGCTTTCCCCCTCCCTATTGCCACG
GCGGAACTCATCGCCGCCTGCCTTGCCCGCTGCTGGACAGGGGCTCGGCTGTTGGGCACTGACAATTCCG
TGGTGTTGTCGGGGAAATCATCGTCCTTTCCTTGGCTGCTCGCCTGTGTTGCCACCTGGATTCTGCGCGG
GACGTCCTTCTGCTACGTCCCTTCGGCCCTCAATCCAGCGGACCTTCCTTCCCGCGGCCTGCTGCCGGCT
CTGCGGCCTCTTCCGCGTCTTCGCCTTCGCCCTCAGACGAGTCGGATCTCCCTTTGGGCCGCCTCCCCGC
ATCGATACCGTCGACCTCGAGACCTAGAAAAACATGGAGCAATCACAAGTAGCAATACAGCAGCTACCAA
TGCTGATTGTGCCTGGCTAGAAGCACAAGAGGAGGAGGAGGTGGGTTTTCCAGTCACACCTCAGGTACCT
TTAAGACCAATGACTTACAAGGCAGCTGTAGATCTTAGCCACTTTTTAAAAGAAAAGGGGGGACTGGAAG
GGCTAATTCACTCCCAACGAAGACAAGATATCCTTGATCTGTGGATCTACCACACACAAGGCTACTTCCC
TGATTGGCAGAACTACACACCAGGGCCAGGGATCAGATATCCACTGACCTTTGGATGGTGCTACAAGCTA
GTACCAGTTGAGCAAGAGAAGGTAGAAGAAGCCAATGAAGGAGAGAACACCCGCTTGTTACACCCTGTGA
GCCTGCATGGGATGGATGACCCGGAGAGAGAAGTATTAGAGTGGAGGTTTGACAGCCGCCTAGCATTTCA
TCACATGGCCCGAGAGCTGCATCCGGACTGTACTGGGTCTCTCTGGTTAGACCAGATCTGAGCCTGGGAG
CTCTCTGGCTAACTAGGGAACCCACTGCTTAAGCCTCAATAAAGCTTGCCTTGAGTGCTTCAAGTAGTGT
GTGCCCGTCTGTTGTGTGACTCTGGTAACTAGAGATCCCTCAGACCCTTTTAGTCAGTGTGGAAAATCTC
TAGCAGGGCCCGTTTAAACCCGCTGATCAGCCTCGACTGTGCCTTCTAGTTGCCAGCCATCTGTTGTTTG
CCCCTCCCCCGTGCCTTCCTTGACCCTGGAAGGTGCCACTCCCACTGTCCTTTCCTAATAAAATGAGGAA
ATTGCATCGCATTGTCTGAGTAGGTGTCATTCTATTCTGGGGGGTGGGGTGGGGCAGGACAGCAAGGGGG
AGGATTGGGAAGACAATAGCAGGCATGCTGGGGATGCGGTGGGCTCTATGGCTTCTGAGGCGGAAAGAAC
CAGCTGGGGCTCTAGGGGGTATCCCC
[124 nt withheld, positions 8007-8130]
C
[91 nt withheld, positions 8132-8222]
A
[49 nt withheld, positions 8224-8272]
CCTTTGACGTTGGAGTCCACGTTCTTT
[37 nt withheld, positions 8300-8336]
ACCCTATCTCGGTCTATTCTTTTGATTTATAAGGGATTTTGCCGATTTCGGCCTATTGGTTAAAAAATGA
GCTGATTTAACAAAAATTTAACGCGAATTAATTCTGTGGAATGTGTGTCAGTTAGGGTGTGGAAAGTCCC
CAGGCTCCCCAGCAGGCAGAAGTATGCAAAGCATGCATCTCAATTAGTCAGCAACCAGGTGTGGAAAGTC
CCCAGGCTCCCCAGCAGGCAGAAGTATGCAAAGCATGCATCTCAATTAGTCAGCAACCATAGTCCCGCCC
CTAACTCCGCCCATCCCGCCCCTAACTCCGCCCAGTTCCGCCCATTCTCCGCCCCATGGCTGACTAATTT
TTTTTATTTATGCAGAGGCCGAGGCCGCCTCTGCCTCTGAGCTATTCCAGAAGTAGTGAGGAGGCTTTTT
TGGAGGCCTAGGCTTTTGCAAAAAGCTCCCGGGAGCTTGTATATCCATTTTCGGATCTGATCAGCACGTG
TTGACAATTAATCATCGGCATAGTATATCGGCATAGTATAATACGACAAGGTGAGGAACTAAACCATGGC
CAAGTTGACCAGTGCCGTTCCGGTGCTCACCGCGCGCGACGTCGCCGGAGCGGTCGAGTTCTGGACCGAC
CGGCTCGGGTTCTCCCGGGACTTCGTGGAGGACGACTTCGCCGGTGTGGTCCGGGACGACGTGACCCTGT
TCATCAGCGCGGTCCAGGACCAGGTGGTGCCGGACAACACCCTGGCCTGGGTGTGGGTGCGCGGCCTGGA
CGAGCTGTACGCCGAGTGGTCGGAGGTCGTGTCCACGAACTTCCGGGACGCCTCCGGGCCGGCCATGACC
GAGATCGGCGAGCAGCCGTGGGGGCGGGAGTTCGCCCTGCGCGACCCGGCCGGCAACTGCGTGCACTTCG
TGGCCGAGGAGCAGGACTGACACGTGCTACGAGATTTCGATTCCACCGCCGCCTTCTATGAAAGGTTGGG
CTTCGGAATCGTTTTCCGGGACGCCGGCTGGATGATCCTCCAGCGCGGGGATCTCATGCTGGAGTTCTTC
GCCCACCCCAACTTGTTTATTGCAGCTTATAATGGTTACAAATAAAGCAATAGCATCACAAATTTCACAA
ATAAAGCATTTTTTTCACTGCATTCTAGTTGTGGTTTGTCCAAACTCATCAATGTATCTTATCATGTCTG
TATACCGTCGACCTCTAGCTAGAGCTTGGCGTAATCATGGTCATAGCTGTTTCCTGTGTGAAATTGTTAT
CCGCTCACAATTCCACACAACATACGAGCCGGAAGCATAAAGTGTAAAGCCTGGGGTGCCTAATGAGTGA
GCTAACTCACATTAATTGCGTTGCGCTCACTGCCCGCTTTCCAGTCGGGAAACCTGTCGTGCCAGCTGCA
TTAATGAATCGGCCAACGCGCGGGGAGAGGCGGTTTGCGTATTGGGCGCTCTTCCGCTTCCTCGCTCACT
GACTCGCTGCGCTCGGTCGTTCGGCTGCGGCGAGCGGTATCAGCTCACTCAAAGGCGGTAATACGGTTAT
CCACAGAATCAGGGGATAACGCAGGAAAGAACATGTGAGCAAAAGGCCAGCAAAAGGCCAGGAACCGTAA
AAAGGCCGCGTTGCTGGCGTTTTTCCATAGGCTCCGCCCCCCTGACGAGCATCACAAAAATCGACGCTCA
AGTCAGAGGTGGCGAAACCCGACAGGACTATAAAGATACCAGGCGTTTCCCCCTGGAAGCTCCCTCGTGC
GCTCTCCTGTTCCGACCCTGCCGCTTACCGGATACCTGTCCGCCTTTCTCCCTTCGGGAAGCGTGGCGCT
TTCTCATAGCTCACGCTGTAGGTATCTCAGTTCGGTGTAGGTCGTTCGCTCCAAGCTGGGCTGTGTGCAC
GAACCCCCCGTTCAGCCCGACCGCTGCGCCTTATCCGGTAACTATCGTCTTGAGTCCAACCCGGTAAGAC
ACGACTTATCGCCACTGGCAGCAGCCACTGGTAACAGGATTAGCAGAGCGAGGTATGTAGGCGGTGCTAC
AGAGTTCTTGAAGTGGTGGCCTAACTACGGCTACACTAGAAGAACAGTATTTGGTATCTGCGCTCTGCTG
AAGCCAGTTACCTTCGGAAAAAGAGTTGGTAGCTCTTGATCCGGCAAACAAACCACCGCTGGTAGCGGTG
GTTTTTTTGTTTGCAAGCAGCAGATTACGCGCAGAAAAAAAGGATCTCAAGAAGATCCTTTGATCTTTTC
TACGGGGTCTGACGCTCAGTGGAACGAAAACTCACGTTAAGGGATTTTGGTCATGAGATTATCAAAAAGG
ATCTTCACCTAGATCCTTTTAAATTAAAAATGAAGTTTTAAATCAATCTAAAGTATATATGAGTAAACTT
GGTCTGACAGTTACCAATGCTTAATCAGTGAGGCACCTATCTCAGCGATCTGTCTATTTCGTTCATCCAT
AGTTGCCTGACTCCCCGTCGTGTAGATAACTACGATACGGGAGGGCTTACCATCTGGCCCCAGTGCTGCA
ATGATACCGCGAGACCCACGCTCACCGGCTCCAGATTTATCAGCAATAAACCAGCCAGCCGGAAGGGCCG
AGCGCAGAAGTGGTCCTGCAACTTTATCCGCCTCCATCCAGTCTATTAATTGTTGCCGGGAAGCTAGAGT
AAGTAGTTCGCCAGTTAATAGTTTGCGCAACGTTGTTGCCATTGCTACAGGCATCGTGGTGTCACGCTCG
TCGTTTGGTATGGCTTCATTCAGCTCCGGTTCCCAACGATCAAGGCGAGTTACATGATCCCCCATGTTGT
GCAAAAAAGCGGTTAGCTCCTTCGGTCCTCCGATCGTTGTCAGAAGTAAGTTGGCCGCAGTGTTATCACT
CATGGTTATGGCAGCACTGCATAATTCTCTTACTGTCATGCCATCCGTAAGATGCTTTTCTGTGACTGGT
GAGTACTCAACCAAGTCATTCTGAGAATAGTGTATGCGGCGACCGAGTTGCTCTTGCCCGGCGTCAATAC
GGGATAATACCGCGCCACATAGCAGAACTTTAAAAGTGCTCATCATTGGAAAACGTTCTTCGGGGCGAAA
ACTCTCAAGGATCTTACCGCTGTTGAGATCCAGTTCGATGTAACCCACTCGTGCACCCAACTGATCTTCA
GCATCTTTTACTTTCACCAGCGTTTCTGGGTGAGCAAAAACAGGAAGGCAAAATGCCGCAAAAAAGGGAA
TAAGGGCGACACGGAAATGTTGAATACTCATACTCTTCCTTTTTCAATATTATTGAAGCATTTATCAGGG
TTATTGTCTCATGAGCGGATACATATTTGAATGTATTTAGAAAAATAAACAAATAGGGGTTCCGCGCACA
TTTCCCCGAAAAGTGCCACCTGAC
Features (pLannotate 1.2.2; 31 found; start..end, strand, type, name):
     34..86      -  misc_feature   bom (fragment): basis of mobility region from pBR322
    241..620     +  enhancer       CMV enhancer: human cytomegalovirus immediate early enhancer
    621..820     +  promoter       CMV promoter: human cytomegalovirus (CMV) immediate early promoter
    838..1018    +  LTR            5' LTR (truncated): truncated 5' long terminal repeat (LTR) from HIV-1
   1065..1190    +  misc_feature   HIV-1 Ψ: packaging signal of human immunodeficiency virus type 1
   1174..1537    +  CDS            HIV-1 gag (fragment): gag protein from human immunodeficiency virus 1; gag
   1683..1916    +  misc_feature   RRE: The Rev response element (RRE) of HIV-1 allows for Rev-dependent mRNA export from the nucleus to the cytoplasm.
   2293..2393    +  CDS            Rev (fragment): human immunodeficiency virus 1 (HIV-1) Rev protein; rev; enhances nuclear export of unspliced and incompletely spliced viral mRNAs
   2443..2560    +  misc_feature   cPPT/CTS: central polypurine tract and central termination sequence of HIV-1
   2614..3824    +  promoter       UbC promoter: human ubiquitin C promoter
   3835..3868    -  misc_feature   MCS (fragment): pUC18/19 multiple cloning site
   3878..4597    +  CDS            EGFP: the original enhanced GFP (Yang et al., 1996) mammalian codon-optimized
   6386..6412    +  misc_feature   MCS (fragment): pBluescript multiple cloning site
   6412..7000    +  misc_feature   WPRE: woodchuck hepatitis virus posttranscriptional regulatory element
   6937..7518    +  CDS            nef (fragment): NEF_HV1H2 - Experimental evidence at protein level: Swiss-Prot protein existence level 1. Extracellular Nef protein targets CD4(+) T-lymphocytes for apoptosis by interacting with CXCR4 surface receptors. From Human immunodeficiency virus type 1 group M subtype B (isolate HXB2) (HIV-1).
   7525..7705    +  LTR            5' LTR (truncated): truncated 5' long terminal repeat (LTR) from HIV-1
   7737..7961    +  polyA_signal   bGH poly(A) signal: bovine growth hormone polyadenylation signal
   7965..7986    +  promoter       SV40 promoter (fragment): SV40 enhancer and early promoter
   8007..8435    +  rep_origin     f1 ori (sequence partly withheld): f1 bacteriophage origin of replication; arrow indicates direction of (+) strand synthesis
   8449..8778    +  promoter       SV40 promoter: SV40 enhancer and early promoter
   8826..8873    +  promoter       EM7 promoter: synthetic bacterial promoter&nbsp
   8892..9266    +  CDS            BleoR: antibiotic-binding protein; Sh ble from Streptoalloteichus hindustanus; confers resistance to bleomycin, phleomycin, and Zeocin™
   9276..9401    +  CDS            ble (fragment): BLE_KLEPN - Experimental evidence at protein level: Swiss-Prot protein existence level 1. Binding protein with a strong affinity to the bleomycin family of antibiotics. Binds to CL990; an antimitotic-antibiotic compound. From Klebsiella pneumoniae.
   9396..9517    +  polyA_signal   SV40 poly(A) signal: SV40 polyadenylation signal
   9588..9610    -  protein_bind   lac operator (fragment): The lac repressor binds to the lac operator to inhibit transcription in E. coli. This inhibition can be relieved by adding lactose or isopropyl-β-D-thiogalactopyranoside (IPTG). lac repressor encoded by lacI
   9614..9644    -  promoter       lac promoter: promoter for the E. coli lac operon
   9659..9680    -  protein_bind   CAP binding site: CAP binding activates transcription in the presence of cAMP. E. coli catabolite activator protein
   9693..9785    -  CDS            lacI (fragment): lac repressor; lacI; The lac repressor binds to the lac operator to inhibit transcription in E. coli. This inhibition can be relieved by adding lactose or isopropyl-β-D-thiogalactopyranoside (IPTG).
   9968..10556   -  rep_origin     ori: high-copy-number ColE1/pMB1/pBR322/pUC origin of replication
  10727..11587   -  CDS            AmpR: β-lactamase; bla; confers resistance to ampicillin, carbenicillin, and related antibiotics
  11588..11692   -  promoter       AmpR promoter: bla
