[The description below was written by a language model from this plasmid's Addgene catalogue record and pLannotate feature annotations shown in this document.]
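Description:
FUGW-eGFP-ZEB1 3'UTR is a third-generation-style HIV-1 lentiviral transfer plasmid built on the FUGW backbone and designed as a fluorescent sensor of post-transcriptional regulation acting on the human ZEB1 3' untranslated region. It is propagated in E. coli through a high-copy ColE1/pUC-type origin with ampicillin selection (AmpR). The backbone also carries an f1 origin and an SV40/EM7-driven bleomycin/Zeocin resistance cassette outside the viral region. A CMV enhancer/promoter fused to a truncated 5' LTR drives genomic RNA production in packaging cells. It is followed by the Ψ packaging signal with a gag fragment, the RRE for Rev-dependent export, and the cPPT/CTS. The downstream end is closed by a truncated 3' LTR and a bGH polyadenylation signal.

Within the provirus, the human ubiquitin C promoter constitutively expresses EGFP. The annotation leaves a gap of about 1.8 kb between the EGFP coding sequence and the WPRE, which matches the catalogued 1,758 bp ZEB1 3'UTR insert, so the UTR evidently sits directly downstream of the reporter and upstream of the WPRE. Factors that bind this UTR and repress the transcript would therefore lower green fluorescence, while relief of repression raises it. The associated work uses such a reporter as part of a dual-colour system to follow transitions between epithelial and mesenchymal cell states. The depositor notes that this stable-EGFP version is brighter than the destabilized d2GFP sensor described in the publication.

Two inconsistencies in the record are worth noting. The catalogue lists a total size of 14,514 bp, whereas the deposited full sequence is 11,720 nt. The linked Entrez gene (UTS2R) also appears to be a mismatch with the stated ZEB1 insert.
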