Addgene plasmid #81018: FUGW-eGFP-ZEB1 3'UTR
Purpose: FUGW lentiviral vector with constitutively expressed eGFP regulated by the human Zeb1 3'UTR. Brighter than destabilized d2GFP sensor reported in manuscript
Depositing lab: Jeffrey Rosen. Depositing organization: Baylor College of Medicine. Publication: The Z-cad dual fluorescent sensor detects dynamic changes between the epithelial and mesenchymal cellular states. Toneff MJ, Sreekumar A, Tinnirello A, Hollander PD, Habib S, Li S, Ellis MJ, Xin L, Mani SA, Rosen JM. BMC Biol. 2016 Jun 17;14(1):47. 10.1186/s12915-016-0269-y PubMed 27317311.
Backbone
  Vector backbone: FUGW
  Total vector size (bp): 14514
  Vector type: Lentiviral
Growth in bacteria
  Bacterial resistance: Ampicillin, 100 μg/mL
  Growth temperature: 37°C
  Growth strain: NEB Stable
  Copy number: High Copy
Gene/Insert
  Gene/Insert name: Zeb1 3'UTR
  Species: H. sapiens (human)
  Insert size (bp): 1758
  Entrez Gene: UTS2R (a.k.a. GPR14, UR-2-R, UTR, UTR2)
Terms and licenses: Academic/Nonprofit Terms; Industry Terms: Not Available to Industry
How to cite: FUGW-eGFP-ZEB1 3'UTR was a gift from Jeffrey Rosen (Addgene plasmid # 81018 ; http://n2t.net/addgene:81018 ; RRID:Addgene_81018)
