>Addgene plasmid #81018 | FUGW-eGFP-ZEB1 3'UTR | addgene partial sequence | sequence record 156347 | hUBCpro-F 5'-TGAAGCTCCGGTTTTGAACT-3'
TTTTTAGGCACCTTTTGAAATGTAATCATTTGGGTCAATATGTAATTTTCAGTGTTAGACTAGTAAATTG
TCCGCTAAATTCTGGCCGTTTTTGGCTTTTTTGTTAGACGAAGCTTGGGCTGCAGGTCGACTCTAGAGGA
TCCCCGGGTACCGGTCGCCACCATGGTGAGCAAGGGCGAGGAGCTGTTCACCGGGGTGGTGCCCATCCTG
GTCGAGCTGGACGGCGACGTAAACGGCCACAAGTTCAGCGTGTCCGGCGAGGGCGAGGGCGATGCCACCT
ACGGCAAGCTGACCCTGAAGTTCATCTGCACCACCGGCAAGCTGCCCGTGCCCTGGCCCACCCTCGTGAC
CACCCTGACCTACGGCGTGCAGTGCTTCAGCCGCTACCCCGACCACATGAAGCAGCACGACTTCTTCAAG
TCCGCCATGCCCGAAGGCTACGTCCAGGAGCGCACCATCTTCTTCAAGGACGACGGCAACTACAAGACCC
GCGCCGAGGTGAAGTTCGAGGGCGACACCCTGGTGAACCGCATCGAGCTGAAGGGCATCGACTTCAAGGA
GGACGGCAACATCCTGGGGCACAAGCTGGAGTACAACTACAACAGCCACAACGTCTATATCATGGCCGAC
AAGCAGAAGAACGGCATCAAGGTGAACTTCAAGATCCGCCACAACATCGAGGACGGCAGCGTGCAGCTCG
CCGACCACTACCAGCAGAACACCCCCATCGGCGACGGCCCCGTGCTGCTGCCCGACAACCACTACCTGAG
CACCCAGTCCGCCCTGAGCAAAGACCCCAACGAGAAGCGCGATCACATGGTCCTGCTGGAGTTCGTGACC
GCCGCCGGG
