>Addgene plasmid #81018 | FUGW-eGFP-ZEB1 3'UTR | addgene partial sequence | sequence record 156348 | EGFP-C 5'-CATGGTCCTGCTGGAGTTCGTG-3'
AGTAAAGCGGCCGCGACTCTAGAATTCCTAGTCAAAATAAATCCGGGTGTGCCTGAACCTCAGACCTAGT
AATTTTTCATGCAGTTTTCAAAGTTAGGAACAAGTTTGTGACATGCAGCAGATTAGAAAACCTTAATGAC
TCAGAGAGCAACAATACAAGAGGTTAAAGGAAGCTGATTAATTAGATATGCATCTGGCATTGTTTTATCT
TATCAGTATTATCACTCTTATGTTGGTTTATTCTTAAGCTGTACAATTGGGAGAAATTTTATAATTTTTT
ATTGGTAAACATATGCTAAATCCGCTTCAGTATTTTATTATGTTTTTTAAAATGTGAGAACTTCTGCACT
ACAAAATTCCCTTCACAGAGAAGTATAATGTAGTTCCAACCCGTGCTAACTACCTTTTATAAATTCAGTC
TAGAAGGTAGTAATTTCTAATATTTAGATGTCTTAGTAGAGCGTATTATCATTTAAAGTGTATTGTTAGC
CTTAAGAAAGCAGCTGATAGAAGAACTGAAGTTTCTTACTCACGTGGTTTAAAATGGAGTTCAAAAGATT
GCCATTGAGTTCTGATTGCAGGGACTAACAATGTTAATCTGATAAGGACAGCAAAATCATCAGAATCAGT
GTTTGTGATTGTGTTTGAATATGTGGTAACATATGAAGGATATGACATGAAGCTTTGTATCTCCTTTGGC
CTTAAGCAAGACCTGTGTGCTGTAAGTGCCATTTCTCAGTATTTTCAAGGCTCTAACCCGCCTTCATCCA
ATGTGTGGCCTACAATAACTAGCATTTGTTGATTTGTCTCTTGTATCAAA
